>Addgene plasmid #207572 | pAcrGCas9_scr | addgene full sequence | sequence record 409777 | Addgene NGS Result
AACTGACTGAAATGCCTCAAAATGTTCTTTACGATGCCATTGGGATATATCAACGGTGGTATATCCAGTG
ATTTTTTTCTCCATTTTAGCTTCCTTAGCTCCTGAAAATCTCGATAACTCAAAAAATACGCCCGGTAGTG
ATCTTATTTCATTATGGTGAAAGTTGGAACCTCTTACGTGCCGATCAACGTCTCATTTTCGCCAAAAGTT
GGCCCAGGGCTTCCCGGTATCAACAGGGACACCAGGATTTATTTATTCTGCGAAGTGATCTTCCGTCACA
GGTATTTATTCGGCGCAAAGTGCGTCGGGTGATGCTGCCAACTTACTGATTTAGTGTATGATGGTGTTTT
TGAGGTGCTCCAGTGGCTTCTGTTTCTATCAGCTGTCCCTCCTGTTCAGCTACTGACGGGGTGGTGCGTA
ACGGCAAAAGCACCGCCGGACATCAGCGCTAGCGGAGTGTATACTGGCTTACTATGTTGGCACTGATGAG
GGTGTCAGTGAAGTGCTTCATGTGGCAGGAGAAAAAAGGCTGCACCGGTGCGTCAGCAGAATATGTGATA
CAGGATATATTCCGCTTCCTCGCTCACTGACTCGCTACGCTCGGTCGTTCGACTGCGGCGAGCGGAAATG
GCTTACGAACGGGGCGGAGATTTCCTGGAAGATGCCAGGAAGATACTTAACAGGGAAGTGAGAGGGCCGC
GGCAAAGCCGTTTTTCCATAGGCTCCGCCCCCCTGACAAGCATCACGAAATCTGACGCTCAAATCAGTGG
TGGCGAAACCCGACAGGACTATAAAGATACCAGGCGTTTCCCCCTGGCGGCTCCCTCGTGCGCTCTCCTG
TTCCTGCCTTTCGGTTTACCGGTGTCATTCCGCTGTTATGGCCGCGTTTGTCTCATTCCACGCCTGACAC
TCAGTTCCGGGTAGGCAGTTCGCTCCAAGCTGGACTGTATGCACGAACCCCCCGTTCAGTCCGACCGCTG
CGCCTTATCCGGTAACTATCGTCTTGAGTCCAACCCGGAAAGACATGCAAAAGCACCACTGGCAGCAGCC
ACTGGTAATTGATTTAGAGGAGTTAGTCTTGAAGTCATGCGCCGGTTAAGGCTAAACTGAAAGGACAAGT
TTTGGTGACTGCGCTCCTCCAAGCCAGTTACCTCGGTTCAAAGAGTTGGTAGCTCAGAGAACCTTCGAAA
AACCGCCCTGCAAGGCGGTTTTTTCGTTTTCAGAGCAAGAGATTACGCGCAGACCAAAACGATCTCAAGA
AGATCATCTTATTAATCAGATAAAATATTTCACCACAATTCAGCAAATTGTGAACATCATCACGTTCATC
TTTCCCTGGTTGCCAATGGCCCATTTTCCTGTCAGTAACGAGAAGGTCGCGAATTCAGGCGCTTTTTAGA
CTGGTCGTAGGGAGACCACAACGGTTTCCCTCTAGAAATAATTTTGTTTAACTATAAGAAGGAGATATAC
ATATGAATAAAACATATAAAATCGGAAAAAATGCGGGATATGACGGCTGCGGGTTATGTTTAGCCGCGAT
CTCAGAAAATGAAGCTATTAAAGTTAAGTATCTGCGCGATATCTGTCCAGACTATGACGGCGACGACAAA
GCTGAGGACTGGCTGAGATGGGGAACGGATAGCCGCGTGAAAGCTGCGGCTTTAGAAATGGAGCAATATG
CTTATACGTCGGTTGGGATGGCGTCATGTTGGGAGTTTGTTGAACTATGAGTCGACAGGATTAAACAAAA
ATGGCCCGCTTCATAAGCAGGCCATTTTGTCTGATTTAGTCACGAGTAGATTGCAGTGGACGAATGGTTT
TGCCAGGTTTGCTGTGTGCGGAGGACGCCAGACCGACACGTTTCTCGCCACGCACTTTATAGATGTTACC
CAGAACATCAACTTGATATTTCTCGAAACGTTTCAGGGTGCGAGAGCCAACGCCACGCAGAGAGAAACGG
TGGTCGTGAGAAATCAGTTCCAGGCCGCCGTTTGCGGAGTCGATCGTTTTATAGTAAACGAACACGTCTT
TCACGTTAATTTCTTCGCCTGCAGCGGTTTTAACGGTTTTTTCACGCGGCAGTTCGATGCGGATCAGGTC
GTTCGGATACAGGCTGAAACGAAACGTGTAATCTTCGGTCATTTCTTTCCATTCAGAGTACGGCTTGTTC
GGTTCAATCGCTTTGTTCGGCAGAATGCCTTTCATGATGTCCATGGTATACACCGGTACACAGTAGTATT
TACCATCTTTTTCGAACACGTCCACGCGAACGATGTTGGAATTGTAGGCCACGGTTTTACCATCGTTCAG
AGGGATCACCTGGTTTTTCGTGTCGATAATTTTTACAGTACGGATTACCGGGCCCGGTTCGCCGTTTTTT
TTCGGTTTGTACAGAGGCTCCTGGAATGCCTTTTTCGGGTCGTTGTTATGCTCCAGCAGACGCTGGCGGA
TGGCTTCATAAGTGCGTGGATCGGATTCTTTACCGTACATTGGGAAGTGGCCGGATGCATCCAGTTTAAT
CTCGGACAGTTTGGTTTTTACTACGGTCTGGATTTTACCGGAGCGTTCGTCGATGCCCACGTAACGGCGC
AGCGTTTCCTGGTGCGCAGCGCCAGTAACAGAACGTTTCGGCATACGGCTGACAAACACCGGCTGCAGAG
ATTCCAGTTTTTGGTCATCGTAGTTACCCAGGTTCAGAGCTTTGATGCTTTCTTTAGGATGTTTGGACAG
ACGAGCACGCAGTTCGTCCGCGAAGTGCGGCCACGGCTGCGGAAAATGCGGTTCGGTTTTTTTGGCCAGT
TCCTTGTTCTGCTCACGACGCTGGTAGAATGCGGTCACCTTAGCGATATCGCTTGGGGTGGTGCACGCCA
CAATAACGGCGTCAACAGCGTGGTGCAGATCGCTTTCCTCACGGTTCTTGTTGAACTCCCAGCGAGAACG
CAGGTGGGCGGTAACACGGCCGTTTACGGTATAAACTTTCTGTTTATCGTCGGATTCCGCAAATTTCAGG
TGTTCACGAATGAAGTTTGCGAAGAAGCGGCTGATGTAGCGAGTATCGTTCAGGTTACGGTTTTTGAATT
CAGTCTCTTCGTTTTCATCGTAGTGCAGACGCAGCAGACGGTCACGTTTCTTTTTAGAGAACTGTTTATT
GGTCAGGACGAAGGTTTCGAACTGTTGCCAACGCTCAGTGCCAACACCCAGATATTCAGCTGGGATGCGG
TTGCCTTTCTCACGGTTTTCGCGAGTCAGAACCAGAACTTTGTTGGTATAAGAATCATCCAGAGAGCGGG
AGTACGGGATCACATGATCTACTTCAACGTAACCTGGCTCCAGCAGACGTTCGATCTCGATCGGCTGCAG
AGAGTAAGCACAGCGACCGTTCTGTTCAGACCACAGCTTGAACTTCACAATATCGTGACCAGTAGGGTTC
AGAGTCAGACCGTATTCCATCAGCTGGCGGATCGCGGTTTCGTTTTTTTTACGGTTTTCATCCTGTTCCT
TTTTAGTTTTACGACGCTCGTCAAAAGTCTGGCTCAGGTCGCGCGCCAGTTCGATATGGATGGAAACCGG
GCTGCCGTACTTTTTGATGATCGCGTTGACTACTTTGCGCGCCTGGGTCAGTGCACGCATTACTACAGGG
TTCGCAATCGGCGGGATGTTCGGCAGCAGCATAGTTTTTTGCTTCTTTTTCGGACCGGTGAAGGTGTAGC
CTGCACGTTCACAAGCGGAGGAGTAGACTTCACCCTGTTCCATATACGGCAGGATGGAACGCAGAGCTTT
CAGAGACAGGTGACCGAATTTAGTGAAGGACAGGTTCAGCAGTTCTTCAATCAGCTCGTTATCGTAAACT
TTGTTAGCCAGGTTAGGCATACGTTTGCCGTTCTGTTCGTACTCGTTGCGCAGGTAAGAGTGGATATCCG
CATCGTCTTTAAACAGGGTCAGCGCGTAACCGAAGGTATCAAAGTCGATCGGCAGGAAGCTGCTGGATTT
ACCCTTGCCGTAAACTTTATCTACAGCTTTACGGATCTGGTGGTATGCATCCAGTTCCAGGAAACGAATG
TTTTCGTTCTGCTTACGAGATTCACCGCGATCGTAAACGATGCCCTTGAAGTAGGTGTCGTCCGGCAGAT
GCAGCAGGGTACGAATATCGTGGTAGGTAATTTTGTTTTTCTGGAATGCTTGTTCATACAGCAGACGACG
TTCTTCGTCGGTCAGGCCGCGGGCGCCAGACGGAGAAATCAGACGCAGTTTGTTGATATGTTCCCACGCG
ATAAAAGACTGGAAGGTATAGGTGGCTTTCGGCGCACGTTTTTCCTTCGGTTCGAAAGTACAAAAGCCTA
CTTTTTTTTCGATATCATCTTTAGACGCCACCGGACGCTGAGATGCCCAAATGGTAATATATTCGTTTTC
GAATTCTTCGGTGCAAGACATGTTGCCGAATTCGCGCTGTTTGGAGAAAATCAGACGGATTTCACGTTCC
AGGTCATCGCGTGCAATGGTGTTGGTGTAGTTTTCGCCTTTGTTACGCTTATGCAGTGCGAATTTCGGGT
CTTTAACAATCATTTCGCCCACGGTACGGTAGCTAGACAGAATTGCACGGTTCTCCTCAATATGTTTCAG
CATAGTGGAGTTCTCTTTATTGGAGCGTTCAGATTTACGGTTAGATTTGAAGCCACGACGCTTTGCCAGA
TGCAGCAGGACACGCGCCAGTTCGTCGTTGTTCAGCTTACGGTCCAGGGCTTCTACACGCAGCTGCCATA
CGTCGATCTCGTGTTTTTCTTCGAACAGTTTATCCAGTTCTTCTTTCGTCAGGATGCCTTCACGAATAAC
CAGGCGACGAATACGCTCCAGACGGTGTTTACGACGACGCAGGCGGCGGCGTGCGCTACGTGCCAGACGA
CGCGGCAGAGCCAGAGATTCACCGGTCTGCGGGTTCTCCGCACGGTCAAAAATGCGCACGCCCAGATCTT
CGATACGAGGGATATCCAGGTTCATGACTGCCCAACCAACAGAGGTAATACCGATGTCCAGGCCAATCTT
ATAACGCATACACGGTGCCTGACTGCGTTAGCAATTTAACTGTGATAAACGGAATTGTTATCCGCTCACA
ATTCCTACCGCATTAAAGCTTATCGATGATAAGCTGTCAAACATGAGAATTACAACTTATATCGTATGGG
GCTGACTTCAGGTGCTACATTTGAAGAGATAAATTGCACTGAAATCTAGATTTCGCGGGATCGAGATCTC
GATCCTCTACGCCGGACGCATCGTGGCCGGCATCACCGGCGCCACAGGTGCGGTTGCTGGCGCCTATATC
GCCGACATCACCGATGGGGAAGATCGGGCTCGCCACTTCGGGCTCATGAGCGCTTGTTTCGGCGTGGGTA
TGGTGGCAGGCCCCGTGGCCGGGGGACTGTTGGGCGCCATCTCCTTGCATGCACCATTCCTTGCGGCGGC
GGTGCTCAACGGCCTCAACCTACTACTGGGCTGCTTCCTAATGCAGGAGTCGCATAAGGGAGAGCGTCGA
GATCCCGGACACCATCGAATGGCGCAAAACCTTTCGCGGTATGGCATGATAGCGCCCGGAAGAGAGTCAA
TTCAGGGTGGTGAATGTGAAACCAGTAACGTTATACGATGTCGCAGAGTATGCCGGTGTCTCTTATCAGA
CCGTTTCCCGCGTGGTGAACCAGGCCAGCCACGTTTCTGCGAAAACGCGGGAAAAAGTGGAAGCGGCGAT
GGCGGAGCTGAATTACATTCCCAACCGCGTGGCACAACAACTGGCGGGCAAACAGTCGTTGCTGATTGGC
GTTGCCACCTCCAGTCTGGCCCTGCACGCGCCGTCGCAAATTGTCGCGGCGATTAAATCTCGCGCCGATC
AACTGGGTGCCAGCGTGGTGGTGTCGATGGTAGAACGAAGCGGCGTCGAAGCCTGTAAAGCGGCGGTGCA
CAATCTTCTCGCGCAACGCGTCAGTGGGCTGATCATTAACTATCCGCTGGATGACCAGGATGCCATTGCT
GTGGAAGCTGCCTGCACTAATGTTCCGGCGTTATTTCTTGATGTCTCTGACCAGACACCCATCAACAGTA
TTATTTTCTCCCATGAAGACGGTACGCGACTGGGCGTGGAGCATCTGGTCGCATTGGGTCACCAGCAAAT
CGCGCTGTTAGCGGGCCCATTAAGTTCTGTCTCGGCGCGTCTGCGTCTGGCTGGCTGGCATAAATATCTC
ACTCGCAATCAAATTCAGCCGATAGCGGAACGGGAAGGCGACTGGAGTGCCATGTCCGGTTTTCAACAAA
CCATGCAAATGCTGAATGAGGGTATCGTTCCCACTGCGATGCTGGTTGCCAACGATCAGATGGCGCTGGG
CGCAATGCGCGCCATTACCGAGTCCGGGCTGCGCGTTGGTGCGGATATCTCGGTAGTGGGATACGACGAT
ACCGAAGACAGCTCATGTTATATCCCGCCGTTAACCACCATCAAACAGGATTTTCGCCTGCTGGGGCAAA
CCAGCGTGGACCGCTTGCTGCAACTCTCTCAGGGCCAGGCGGTGAAGGGCAATCAGCTGTTGCCCGTCTC
ACTGGTGAAAAGAAAAACCACCCTGGCGCCCAATACGCAAACCGCCTCTCCCCGCGCGTTGGCCGATTCA
TTAATGCAGCTGGCACGACAGGTTTCCCGACTGGAAAGCGGGCAGTGATCAGAATCGACTGATGGACCAA
AAAACCCCGCCGAAGCGGGGACTTTGAACTAGCATACATTGACAGCTAGCTCAGTCCTAGGTATAATGCT
AGCCTAGATCCGCAGTAACCCCATGGGTCATAGTTCCCCTGAGATTATCGCTGTGGTATAATGAAAGTTA
TACCACAGCAATGATCTCAGGGTTACTATGATAAGGGCTTTCTGCCTATAGGCAGACTGACCCGTGGCGT
TGGGGATCGCCTATCGCCCGCTTTCTTCGGGCATTCCCCACTCTTAGGCGAACGAAGACCTTGGCGGAAA
ACGTCAAGGTCTTTTTTATGGAAGCCGGCGGCACCTCGCTAACGGATTCACCACTCCAAGAATTGGAGCC
AATCAATTCTTGCGGAGAACTGTGAATGCGCAAACCAACCCTTGGCAGAACATATCCATCGCGTCCGCCA
TCTCCAGCAGCCGCACGCGGCGCATCTCGGGCAGCGTTGGGTCCTGGCCACGGGTGCGCATGATCGTGCT
CCTGTCGTTGAGGACCCGGCTAGGCTGGCGGGGTTGCCTTACTGGTTAGCAGAATGAATCACCGATACGC
GAGCGAACGTGAAGCGACTGCTGCTGCAAAACGTCTGCGACCTGAGCAACAACATGAATGGTCTTCGGTT
TCCGTGTTTCGTAAAGTCTGGAAACGCGGAAGTCCCCTACGTGCTGCTGAAGTTGCCCGCAACAGAGAGT
GGAACCAACCGGTGATACCACGATACTATGACTGAGAGTCAACGCCATGAGCGGCCTCATTTCTTATTCT
GAGTTACAACAGTCCGCACCGCTGCCGGTAGCTCCTTCCGGTGGGCGCGGGGCATGACTATCGTCGCCGC
ACTTATGACTGTCTTCTTTATCATGCAACTCGTAGGACAGGTGCCGGCAGCGCCCAACAGTCCCCCGGCC
ACGGGGCCTGCCACCATACCCACGCCGAAACAAGCGCCCTGCACCATTATGTTCCGGATCTGCATCGCAG
GATGCTGCTGGCTACCCTGTGGAACACCTACATCTGTATTAACGAAGCGCTAACCGTTTTTATCAGGCTC
TGGGAGGCAGAATAAATGATCATATCGTCAATTATTACCTCCACGGGGAGAGCCTGAGCAAACTGGCCTC
AGGCATTTGAGAAGCACACGGTCACACTGCTTCCGGTAGTCAATAAACCGGTAAACCAGCAATAGACATA
AGCGGCTATTTAACGACCCTGCCCTGAACCGACGACCGGGTCGAATTTGCTTTCGAATTTCTGCCATTCA
TCCGCTTATTATCACTTATTCAGGCGTAGCAACCAGGCGTTTAAGGGCACCAATAACTGCCTTAAAAAAA
TTACGCCCCGCCCTGCCACTCATCGCAGTACTGTTGTAATTCATTAAGCATTCTGCCGACATGGAAGCCA
TCACAAACGGCATGATGAACCTGAATCGCCAGCGGCATCAGCACCTTGTCGCCTTGCGTATAATATTTGC
CCATGGTGAAAACGGGGGCGAAGAAGTTGTCCATATTGGCCACGTTTAAATCAAAACTGGTGAAACTCAC
CCAGGGATTGGCTGAGACGAAAAACATATTCTCAATAAACCCTTTAGGGAAATAGGCCAGGTTTTCACCG
TAACACGCCACATCTTGCGAATATATGTGTAGAAACTGCCGGAAATCGTCGTGGTATTCACTCCAGAGCG
ATGAAAACGTTTCAGTTTGCTCATGGAAAACGGTGTAACAAGGGTGAACACTATCCCATATCACCAGCTC
ACCGTCTTTCATTGCCATACGGAATTCCGGATGAGCATTCATCAGGCGGGCAAGAATGTGAATAAAGGCC
GGATAAAACTTGTGCTTATTTTTCTTTACGGTCTTTAAAAAGGCCGTAATATCCAGCTGAACGGTCTGGT
TATAGGTACATTGAGC
Features (pLannotate 1.2.2; 16 found; start..end, strand, type, name):
     85..187     -  promoter       cat promoter: promoter of the E. coli cat gene encoding chloramphenicol acetyltransferase
    308..451     +  mobile_element IS1 (fragment): prokaryotic transposable element IS1
    570..625     -  rep_origin     RSF ori (fragment): Plasmids containing the RSF 1030 origin of replication can be propagated in E. coli cells that contain additional plasmids with compatible origins.
    713..1258    -  rep_origin     p15A ori: Plasmids containing the medium-copy-number p15A origin of replication can be propagated in E. coli cells that contain a second plasmid with the ColE1 origin.
   1291..1409    +  promoter       rhaB promoter: promoter of the E. coli rhaBAD operon, conferring tight induction with L-rhamnose and repression with D-glucose in the presence of RhaR and RhaS (Giacalone et al., 2006)
   5091..5115    -  protein_bind   lac operator: The lac repressor binds to the lac operator to inhibit transcription in E. coli. This inhibition can be relieved by adding lactose or isopropyl-β-D-thiogalactopyranoside (IPTG). lac repressor encoded by lacI
   5122..5150    -  promoter       tet promoter: E. coli promoter for tetracycline efflux protein gene
   5251..5530    +  CDS            TcR (fragment): tetracycline efflux protein; tet; confers resistance to tetracycline
   5538..5615    +  promoter       lacI promoter: lacI
   5616..6698    +  CDS            lacI: lac repressor; lacI; The lac repressor binds to the lac operator to inhibit transcription in E. coli. This inhibition can be relieved by adding lactose or isopropyl-β-D-thiogalactopyranoside (IPTG).
   6759..6793    +  promoter       J23119 promoter: bacterial promoter (Registry of Standard Biological Parts BBa J23119)
   7259..7384    -  CDS            YPB1_ECOLX (fragment): Protein predicted: Swiss-Prot protein existence level 4. From Escherichia coli.
   7520..7613    +  CDS            TcR (fragment): tetracycline efflux protein; tet; confers resistance to tetracycline
   7610..7667    -  CDS            TcR (fragment): tetracycline efflux protein; tet; confers resistance to tetracycline
   7654..7752    +  CDS            YPB2_ECOLX (fragment): Protein predicted: Swiss-Prot protein existence level 4. From Escherichia coli.
   8051..84      -  CDS            CmR (across the origin): chloramphenicol acetyltransferase; cat; confers resistance to chloramphenicol
