[The description below was written by a language model from this plasmid's Addgene catalogue record and pLannotate feature annotations shown in this document.]
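Description:
pAcrGCas9_scr is a low-copy bacterial expression plasmid of about 8.6 kb, built on the pACYC184 backbone for use in E. coli. It replicates from the p15A origin, which is compatible with ColE1-type plasmids, and is selected with chloramphenicol through the cat gene and its native promoter. Several leftover backbone pieces appear in the feature table, including fragments of the tetracycline resistance gene, an IS1 fragment and small predicted ORF fragments. These indicate that the original tetracycline marker was disrupted during Gibson assembly of the insert.

The payload combines four modules. An L-rhamnose-inducible rhaB promoter drives the wild-type Neisseria meningitidis anti-CRISPR protein AcrIIC1. A hybrid lac/tet promoter, annotated as a tet promoter followed by a lac operator on the reverse strand, controls wild-type GeoCas9 from Geobacillus stearothermophilus. A lacI gene under its own promoter supplies the repressor, making Cas9 expression IPTG-responsive. The strong constitutive J23119 promoter transcribes a single guide RNA carrying a scrambled, non-targeting spacer. The automated annotation does not label the AcrIIC1 or GeoCas9 coding sequences or the sgRNA scaffold. The large unannotated stretch between the rhaB promoter and the lac operator presumably holds the two coding sequences, and the sgRNA presumably lies downstream of J23119.

The nuclease and its inhibitor are under separate inducers, so the plasmid can be used to test AcrIIC1-mediated inhibition of GeoCas9 cleavage in E. coli. The non-targeting guide suggests that this version is the negative control for targeting counterparts, although the record does not say so explicitly.
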