Addgene plasmid #207572: pAcrGCas9_scr
Purpose: AcrIIC1-mediated inhibition of GeoCas9 cleavage activity in E. coli
Depositing lab: John van der Oost. Depositing organization: Wageningen University, Department Agrotechnology & Food Sciences. Publication: Characterization of the AcrIIC1 anti‒CRISPR protein for Cas9‒based genome engineering in E. coli. Trasanidou D, Potocnik A, Barendse P, Mohanraju P, Bouzetos E, Karpouzis E, Desmet A, van Kranenburg R, van der Oost J, Staals RHJ, Mougiakos I. Commun Biol. 2023 Oct 13;6(1):1042. doi: 10.1038/s42003-023-05418-5. PubMed 37833505.
Backbone
  Vector backbone: pACYC184
  Vector type: Bacterial Expression
Growth in bacteria
  Bacterial resistance: Chloramphenicol, 25 μg/mL
  Growth temperature: 37°C
  Growth strain: DH5alpha
  Copy number: Low Copy
Gene/Insert
  Gene/Insert name: Prha_AcrIIC1Nme_Plac/tet_GeoCas9_PlacI_lacI_PJ23119_sgRNA(scrambled non-targeting spacer)
  gRNA/shRNA sequence: CTAGATCCGCAGTAACCCCATGGGTCATAGTTCCCCTGAGATTATCGCTGTGGTATAATGAAAGTTATACCACAGCAATGATCTCAGGGTTACTATGATAAGGGCTTTCTGCCTATAGGCAGACTGACCCGTGGCGTTGGGGATCGCCTATCGCCCGCTTTCTTCGGGCATTCCCCACTCTTAGGCG
  Species: Geobacillus stearothermophilus (geocas9); Neisseria meningitidis (acriic1nme)
  Mutation: Wild-type
  Cloning method: Gibson Cloning
Terms and licenses: Academic/Nonprofit Terms; Industry Terms: Not Available to Industry
How to cite: pAcrGCas9_scr was a gift from John van der Oost (Addgene plasmid # 207572 ; http://n2t.net/addgene:207572 ; RRID:Addgene_207572)
